Addgene plasmid #200233: Pt NaV1.4
Purpose: Expression in mammalian cells or oocytes
Depositing lab: Dan Minor. Depositing organization: University of California, San Francisco (UCSF). Publication: Evidence that toxin resistance in poison birds and frogs is not rooted in sodium channel mutations and may rely on "toxin sponge" proteins. Abderemane-Ali F, Rossen ND, Kobiela ME, Craig RA, Garrison CE, Chen Z, Colleran CM, O'Connell LA, Du Bois J, Dumbacher JP, Minor DL. J Gen Physiol. 2021 Sep 6;153(9):e202112872. doi: 10.1085/jgp.202112872. Epub 2021 Aug 5. PubMed 34351379.
Backbone
  Vector backbone: pCDNA3.1
  Vector type: Mammalian Expression
Growth in bacteria
  Bacterial resistance: Ampicillin, 100 μg/mL
  Growth temperature: 30°C
  Growth strain: DH5alpha
  Copy number: High Copy
Gene/Insert
  Gene/Insert name: Phyllobates terriblis NaV1.4 – muscle channel
  Species: Phyllobates terriblis
  GenBank ID: MZ545381.1
  Promoter: CMV and T7
  Cloning method: Restriction Enzyme; 5′ cloning site AflII (unknown if destroyed); 3′ cloning site EcoRV (unknown if destroyed)
  Sequencing primers: 5′ CMV forward; 3′ bgh reverse
Terms and licenses: Academic/Nonprofit Terms; Industry Terms: Not Available to Industry
How to cite: Pt NaV1.4 was a gift from Dan Minor (Addgene plasmid # 200233 ; http://n2t.net/addgene:200233 ; RRID:Addgene_200233)
