[The description below was written by a language model from this plasmid's Addgene catalogue record and pLannotate feature annotations shown in this document.]
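Description:
Pt NaV1.4 is a mammalian expression plasmid built on the pcDNA3.1 backbone that carries the skeletal muscle voltage-gated sodium channel NaV1.4 from the poison frog recorded as Phyllobates terriblis. The roughly 10.8 kb sequence is maintained in E. coli through a high-copy ColE1/pUC-type origin and an ampicillin resistance gene (β-lactamase) with its own promoter. An f1 phage origin is also present. The automated annotation labels the long open reading frame of about 5.4 kb as SCN4A by similarity to the human protein. This fits the catalogue entry, since SCN4A encodes the pore-forming NaV1.4 alpha subunit, but the insert itself is the frog orthologue. It was placed between AflII and EcoRV sites by restriction cloning.

The channel coding sequence lies downstream of the human cytomegalovirus immediate-early enhancer and promoter and is followed by the bovine growth hormone polyadenylation signal, giving strong constitutive expression in transfected mammalian cells. A T7 promoter sits between the CMV promoter and the insert, so capped RNA can be transcribed in vitro for injection into oocytes, in line with the stated purpose of expression in mammalian cells or oocytes. A separate SV40 early promoter drives a neomycin phosphotransferase gene terminated by an SV40 poly(A) signal, which can provide G418 selection of stable mammalian lines. Short hits such as the HIV-1 LTR fragment, ble fragment and lac elements appear to be backbone remnants or annotation artefacts rather than functional parts. No epitope tag or reporter is annotated. The associated work examined whether toxin resistance in poison birds and frogs stems from sodium channel mutations, so the construct suits functional, for example electrophysiological, study of this channel.
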