Features (pLannotate 1.2.2; 20 found; start..end, strand, type, name):
     28..80      -  misc_feature   bom (fragment): basis of mobility region from pBR322
    235..614     +  enhancer       CMV enhancer: human cytomegalovirus immediate early enhancer
    615..818     +  promoter       CMV promoter: human cytomegalovirus (CMV) immediate early promoter
    814..847     +  LTR            5' LTR (truncated) (fragment): truncated 5' long terminal repeat (LTR) from HIV-1
    863..881     +  promoter       T7 promoter: promoter for bacteriophage T7 RNA polymerase
    932..6322    +  CDS            SCN4A: SCN4A_HUMAN - Experimental evidence at protein level: Swiss-Prot protein existence level 1. Pore-forming subunit of a voltage-gated sodium channel complex through which Na(+) ions pass in accordance with their electrochemical gradient. Alternates between resting, activated and inactivated states (PubMed:12766226, PubMed:29992740, PubMed:30190309, PubMed:15318338, PubMed:16890191, PubMed:18690054, PubMed:17898326, PubMed:19347921, PubMed:25707578, PubMed:26700687). Required for normal muscle fiber excitability, normal muscle contraction and relaxation cycles, and constant muscle strength in the
   6443..6667    +  polyA_signal   bGH poly(A) signal: bovine growth hormone polyadenylation signal
   6671..6692    +  promoter       SV40 promoter (fragment): SV40 enhancer and early promoter
   6713..7141    +  rep_origin     f1 ori (sequence partly withheld): f1 bacteriophage origin of replication; arrow indicates direction of (+) strand synthesis
   7155..7484    +  promoter       SV40 promoter: SV40 enhancer and early promoter
   7551..8342    +  CDS            neo: KKA2_KLEPN - Also known as kan, nptII. Experimental evidence at protein level: Swiss-Prot protein existence level 1. Resistance to kanamycin, neomycin, paromomycin, ribostamycin, butirosin and gentamicin B. From Klebsiella pneumoniae.
   8366..8524    +  CDS            ble (fragment): BLE_KLEPN - Experimental evidence at protein level: Swiss-Prot protein existence level 1. Binding protein with a strong affinity to the bleomycin family of antibiotics. Binds to CL990; an antimitotic-antibiotic compound. From Klebsiella pneumoniae.
   8519..8640    +  polyA_signal   SV40 poly(A) signal: SV40 polyadenylation signal
   8711..8733    -  protein_bind   lac operator (fragment): The lac repressor binds to the lac operator to inhibit transcription in E. coli. This inhibition can be relieved by adding lactose or isopropyl-β-D-thiogalactopyranoside (IPTG). lac repressor encoded by lacI
   8737..8767    -  promoter       lac promoter: promoter for the E. coli lac operon
   8782..8803    -  protein_bind   CAP binding site: CAP binding activates transcription in the presence of cAMP. E. coli catabolite activator protein
   8816..8908    -  CDS            lacI (fragment): lac repressor; lacI; The lac repressor binds to the lac operator to inhibit transcription in E. coli. This inhibition can be relieved by adding lactose or isopropyl-β-D-thiogalactopyranoside (IPTG).
   9091..9679    -  rep_origin     ori: high-copy-number ColE1/pMB1/pBR322/pUC origin of replication
   9850..10710   -  CDS            AmpR: β-lactamase; bla; confers resistance to ampicillin, carbenicillin, and related antibiotics
  10711..10815   -  promoter       AmpR promoter: bla
>Addgene plasmid #200233 | Pt NaV1.4 | addgene full sequence | sequence record 396330 | Addgene NGS Result
GACGGATCGGGAGATCTCCCGATCCCCTATGGTGCACTCTCAGTACAATCTGCTCTGATGCCGCATAGTT
AAGCCAGTATCTGCTCCCTGCTTGTGTGTTGGAGGTCGCTGAGTAGTGCGCGAGCAAAATTTAAGCTACA
ACAAGGCAAGGCTTGACCGACAATTGCATGAAGAATCTGCTTAGGGTTAGGCGTTTTGCGCTGCTTCGCG
ATGTACGGGCCAGATATACGCGTTGACATTGATTATTGACTAGTTATTAATAGTAATCAATTACGGGGTC
ATTAGTTCATAGCCCATATATGGAGTTCCGCGTTACATAACTTACGGTAAATGGCCCGCCTGGCTGACCG
CCCAACGACCCCCGCCCATTGACGTCAATAATGACGTATGTTCCCATAGTAACGCCAATAGGGACTTTCC
ATTGACGTCAATGGGTGGAGTATTTACGGTAAACTGCCCACTTGGCAGTACATCAAGTGTATCATATGCC
AAGTACGCCCCCTATTGACGTCAATGACGGTAAATGGCCCGCCTGGCATTATGCCCAGTACATGACCTTA
TGGGACTTTCCTACTTGGCAGTACATCTACGTATTAGTCATCGCTATTACCATGGTGATGCGGTTTTGGC
AGTACATCAATGGGCGTGGATAGCGGTTTGACTCACGGGGATTTCCAAGTCTCCACCCCATTGACGTCAA
TGGGAGTTTGTTTTGGCACCAAAATCAACGGGACTTTCCAAAATGTCGTAACAACTCCGCCCCATTGACG
CAAATGGGCGGTAGGCGTGTACGGTGGGAGGTCTATATAAGCAGAGCTCTCTGGCTAACTAGAGAACCCA
CTGCTTACTGGCTTATCGAAATTAATACGACTCACTATAGGGAGACCCAAGCTGGCTAGCGTTTAAACTT
AAGATGGCTGGGAAGATTCATCCACCCGGACCTGATTCACTGCAGAGATTCACTAAAGAAACTATCGCTA
AGATTGAGAAAACTATCGAAGAGGAGGAGATCCGCAAGGCCAAGCAGATCGAGGTGCTGGACGAGGTGGT
GCGGAAGCCTAACAATGGGCTGGAGGCAGGCAAGAGCCTGCCACTGATCTACGGCGATCCCCCTCCAGAG
CTGATCGGCGTGCCTCTGGAGGATCTGGACCCATTCTATTCCAACCAGAAGACCTTTATCGTGCTGAATA
AGTCTAAGGCCGTGTTCCGGTTCACCGCCACAAAGGCCATGTACCTGCTGGACCCCTTCAACCCTCTGAG
GACAGGCGCCATCAAGGTGCTGATCCACTCCATCTTCTCTTTCTTTATCATGATCACAATCCTGGCCAAC
TGCGTGTTTATGACCATGAATGATCCCCCTCCCTGGGCCAAGAATGTGGAGTACACCTTCACAGGCATCT
ATACCTTTGAGAGCCTGATCAAGATCTTCGCCAGAGGCTTTTGCATCGACAGCTTCACCTTCCTGCGGGA
CCCCTGGAACTGGCTCGATTTCTGCGTGATCGTGATGGCCTACACCACAGAGTTTGTGGATCTGGGCAAT
GTGAGCGCCCTGCGGACCTTCAGAGTGCTGAGGGCCCTGAAGACCATCACAGTGATCCCCGGCCTGAAGA
CAATCGTGGGCGCCCTGATCCAGTCCGTGAAGAAGCTGGCCGACGTGATGATCCTGACCGTGTTCTGCCT
GGCCGTGTTTGCCCTGATCGGCCTGCAGCTGTTCATGGGCAACCTGCGCCAGAAGTGCGTGCGGTGGCCA
CCTTCCGAGGAGGCCTACGAGTACTATCGCAACGAGACAATCAATTCTATGGACTTCGACGATAACAGCA
CCCTGTACAACAACACCGATATGTTCACAAACATCTCCATCGACTGGAGCACCTACCTGAACGATGAGTC
TAATTTCTATTTTCTGGATGGCGCCCTGGACGCACTGCTGTGCGGCAACAGCTCCGACTCCGGCAAGTGC
CCCGAGTCTTACACCTGTATCAAGACAGGCCGGAACCCTAATTATGGCTACACCAACTTCGACTCCTTTA
ATTGGGCCTACCTGGCCCTGTTCCGCCTGATGACACAGGATTATTGGGAGAATCTGTTTCAGCTGACACT
GCGGGCAGCAGGCAAGACCTATATGATCTTCTTCGTGCTGGTCATCTTCCTGGGCGCCTTTTACCTGGTG
AACCTGATCCTGGCCGTGGTGGCTATGGCCTACGACGAGCAGAATGAGGCCACCATCCAGGAGGCCCTGG
AGAAGGAGAAGGAGTTCCAGGATATGCTGGAGCAGCTGAAGAAGCACCAGGAGGAGCAGGGACAGAGGAA
GGCCAGCATGGCCTCCGTGGGCCTGGTGAACGAGGACATCAAGAAGAGCACCGAGCTGGATCTGGCCGAG
GAGGACAAGGAGAAGATGGATTGTAATGGCAGAGTGATCCCCCGGGTGGTCATCGAGACAATCGACGCCG
TGGAGGACGATGCCACCTCTGTGAAGACAGATCTGGAGAAGAACAGCAAGATGTACCTGGAGGAGCCCAC
CCTGCAGAAGAGAACAGGCTCTAGCGTGTCTGTGGTGAGCGAGGCCATGATCGAGGAGCTGGAGGAGGCC
CAGCAGACATGCCCACCCTGGTGGTATAAGTTCGCCAACACCTTTCTGAAGTGGGACTGTTGTAAGCCCT
GGATTCAGTTCAAGGAGATCGTGAGGCTGGTGGTCATGGACCCCTTCGTGGACCTGGGCATCACAATTTG
TATCGTGCTGAATACCCTGTTCATGGCTATGGAGCACTACCCTATGACCGAGGAGTTTGAGAACGTGCTG
AGCGTGGGCAATCTGGTGTTCACAGGCATCTTTGCCGCCGAGATGTTCCTGAAGCTGATCGCCCTGGACC
CATACTATTACTTCCAAGTGGGCTGGAACGTGTTTGATAGCATCATCGTGACCCTGTCCCTGGTGGAGCT
GGGCCTGGCTAATGTGGAGGGCCTGAGCGTGCTGCGCTCCTTCCGGCTGCTGAGAGTGTTTAAGCTGGCC
AAGTCTTGGCCTACCCTGAACATGCTGATCAAGATCATCGGCAACAGCGTGGGCGCCCTGGGCAATCTGA
CACTGGTGCTGGCCATCATCGTGTTCATCTTTGCCGTGGTGGGCATGCAGCTGTTCGGCAAGAGCTACAA
GGAGTGCGTGTGCAAGATCAATTCCGACTGCGTGCTGCCAAGATGGCACATGCACGATTTCTTTCACAGC
TTCCTGATCGTGTTCAGAATCCTGTGCGGCGAGTGGATCGAGACAATGTGGGACTGCATGGAGGTGGCAG
GACAGGCAATGTGCCTCACAGTGTTCCTGATGGTCATGGTCGTGGGCAACCTGGTGGTGCTGAATCTGTT
CCTGGCCCTGCTGCTGTCCTCTTTTTCCGCCGACAACCTGTCTGCCAGCGACGATGACGGCGAGATGAAC
AATCTGCAGATCGCCATCGGCAGGATCACACGCGGCATCGATTTCATCAAGAAGACCATGATCTCCCTGC
TGCCCTTCAAGAAGAAGGAGCAGAACAAGGAGGAAGACAAGAACAATATCGAGGATGTGCGGGAGTCTTT
CGCCCTGAATCACCTGGCCACCGAGGAGGAGCCTAAGCCAGAGTGCCCCGCCATCGACGGCTTTATCAAG
AAGCCTCGCTACATCATGACAGAGCTGGATCACATCAACCTGATCAACAATCCACACTACCGGATCGAGG
TGCCCATCGCCTCCGAGGAGTCTGATCTGGACTACCTGGAGACAGACGAGCTGAGCACACAGTCCGAGTT
CGAAGAGACAGTGATCAAGCCTAAGAAGACCTTCTTTGACGGCACATCTATGTGCAGCACCGCCGATTAC
AAGCCTCCAGAGCCAGAGGAGGAGGAGGAGACACTGGAGCACAAGGAGGAGGATGACCCTGAGGAGTGCT
TCACAGAGGCCTGCGTGCGGCGGTTCCCATGCCTGTATGTGGACATCAAGACAGAGAAGGGCAAGCTGTG
GTGGAACGTGCGCAAGACCTGTTTCAAGATCGTGGAGCACAATTGGTTCGAGACATTCATCATCTTTATG
ATCCTGCTGAGCTCCGGCGCCCTGGCCTTTGAGGACATCTACATCGAGCAGCGGCAGGTCATCAAGATCA
TCCTGGAGTACGCCGATAAGGTGTTCAGCTACGTGTTCGTGATCGAGATGCTGCTGAAATGGGTGGCCTA
CGGCTTCAAGGTGTACTTCACCAACGCCTGGTGTTGGCTGGACTTCCTGATCGTGGACGTGAGCCTGATC
AGCCTGACCGCCAATTGGCTGGGCTATTCCGAGCTGGGCCCAATCAAGTCTCTGCGGACACTGAGAGCCC
TGAGGCCCCTGCGCGCCCTGTCCAGATTTGAAGGCATGAGGGTGGTGGTGAACGCACTGCTGGGAGCAAT
CCCTTCCATTATGAATGTGCTGCTGGTGTGCCTGATCTTCTGGCTGATCTTTTCTATCATGGGCGTGAAC
ATGTTCGCCGGCAAGTATTACAGATGCATCAATACCACAACCTCTGAGCTGTTTGACATCAGCGTGGTGA
ACAATAGATCCGATTGTATGGCCCTGAACTTCACCGAGCAGGTGAGGTGGGTGAATGTGAAGGTGAACTT
TGACAATGTGGGCCTGGGCTACCTGAGCCTGCTGCAGGTGGCCACATTCAAGGGCTGGATGGACATCATG
TACGCCGCCGTGGACTCCAGGAAGATCGAGGATCAGCCCGTGTATGAGATCAACCTGTATATGTACCTGT
ATTTTGTGATCTTCATCATCTTTGGCGCCTTCTTTACCCTGAATCTGTTCATCGGCGTGATCATCGACAA
CTTTAATCAGCAGAAGAAGAAGTTCGGCGGCAAGGACATCTTCATGACAGAGGAGCAGAAGAAGTATTAC
AACGCCATGAAGAAGCTGGGCTCTAAGAAGCCAGTGAAGCCCATCCCTAGACCAGAGAATCCCATCCAGG
GCGTGGTGTTCGACTTTATCAGCAAGCAGGCCTTCGACATCTTCATCATGATCCTGATCTGCCTGAACAT
GATCACAATGATGATCGAGACAGATGACCAGAGCGACGAGAAGGTGAACATCCTGTTCCAGATCAATCTG
GTGTTCATCGTGATCTTTACAACCGAGTGTTTCCTGAAGATGTTTGCCCTGCGCTATTACTTCTTTACCG
TGGGCTGGAATATCTTCGACTTTGTCGTGGTCATCATCAGCATCGCCGGCATCGTGCTGTCCGATCTGAT
CGCCGAGTACTTCGTGTCCCCCACCCTGTTCAGAGTGATCAGACTGGCCAGGATCGGACGCGTGCTGCGG
CTGATCAAGGGAGCCAAGGGCATCCGGACACTGCTGTTCGCCCTGATGATGTCTCTGCCTGCCCTGTTCA
ACATCGGCCTGCTGCTGTTCCTGGTCATGTTCATCTTTTCTATCTTCGGCATGAGCAATTTTGCTTATGT
GAAAAAGGAGAGCGGCATCGATGACATGTTCAACTTTGAGACATTCGGCAACAGCATCATCTGCCTGTTT
GAGATCACAACCAGCGCCGGATGGGACGGCCTGCTGAACCCCATCCTGAATAGCGGCCCCCCTGATTGTG
ACCCACACATCGAGAACCCAGGAACCGCAGTGCAGGGAAACTGCGGCAATCCTGCCATCGGCATCGTGTT
CTTTTGTTCCTACATCATCATCTCTTTCCTGATCGTGATCAATATGTATATCGCCATCATCCTGGAGAAT
TTTAATGTGGCAACCGAGGAGTCCGGAGAGCCACTGTGCGAGGATGACTTCGAGATGTTTTACGAGACAT
GGGAGAAGTTCGATCCCGACGCCACCCAGTTTATCGCCTATAGCCGCATGTCCGATTTCGTGGACACCCT
GCAGGACCCCCTGAGAATCCAGAAGCCTAACAAGATCAAGCTGATCACACTGGATCTGCCTATGGTGGTG
GGCGACAAGATCCACTGCCTGGACATCCTGTTCGCCCTGACCAAGGAGGTGCTGGGCGACTCCGGCGAGA
TGGATGCCCTGAAGGCCTCTATGGAGGAGAAGTTTATGGCCGCCAACCCTTCTAAGGTGAGCTACGAGCC
AATCACAACCACACTGAAGAGGAAGCAGGAGGAGGTGTGCGCCATCAAGATCCAGAGGGCCTTCAGGCGC
CACCTGCTGAAGCGGAGCGTGAAGCACGCCTCCTACATCTATAGACACTCTAAGGATTTTGACAGCGCCG
TGGAGGACCCACCAGAGAAGGAGGGCCTGGTGGCCGATAGGATCAACATCGCCTACGGCCAGTATCTGGA
TGACGAGGGCGCCAACGGCTCACAGAGACCCAGAAGCACTAATAGATTTTCAAGAAGCAGCGGCGACGAC
TAATAAGATATCCAGCACAGTGGCGGCCGCTCGAGTCTAGAGGGCCCGTTTAAACCCGCTGATCAGCCTC
GACTGTGCCTTCTAGTTGCCAGCCATCTGTTGTTTGCCCCTCCCCCGTGCCTTCCTTGACCCTGGAAGGT
GCCACTCCCACTGTCCTTTCCTAATAAAATGAGGAAATTGCATCGCATTGTCTGAGTAGGTGTCATTCTA
TTCTGGGGGGTGGGGTGGGGCAGGACAGCAAGGGGGAGGATTGGGAAGACAATAGCAGGCATGCTGGGGA
TGCGGTGGGCTCTATGGCTTCTGAGGCGGAAAGAACCAGCTGGGGCTCTAGGGGGTATCCCC
[124 nt withheld, positions 6713-6836]
C
[91 nt withheld, positions 6838-6928]
A
[49 nt withheld, positions 6930-6978]
CCTTTGACGTTGGAGTCCACGTTCTTT
[37 nt withheld, positions 7006-7042]
ACCCTATCTCGGTCTATTCTTTTGATTTATAAGGGATTTTGCCGATTTCGGCCTATTGGTTAAAAAATGA
GCTGATTTAACAAAAATTTAACGCGAATTAATTCTGTGGAATGTGTGTCAGTTAGGGTGTGGAAAGTCCC
CAGGCTCCCCAGCAGGCAGAAGTATGCAAAGCATGCATCTCAATTAGTCAGCAACCAGGTGTGGAAAGTC
CCCAGGCTCCCCAGCAGGCAGAAGTATGCAAAGCATGCATCTCAATTAGTCAGCAACCATAGTCCCGCCC
CTAACTCCGCCCATCCCGCCCCTAACTCCGCCCAGTTCCGCCCATTCTCCGCCCCATGGCTGACTAATTT
TTTTTATTTATGCAGAGGCCGAGGCCGCCTCTGCCTCTGAGCTATTCCAGAAGTAGTGAGGAGGCTTTTT
TGGAGGCCTAGGCTTTTGCAAAAAGCTCCCGGGAGCTTGTATATCCATTTTCGGATCTGATCAAGAGACA
GGATGAGGATCGTTTCGCATGATTGAACAAGATGGATTGCACGCAGGTTCTCCGGCCGCTTGGGTGGAGA
GGCTATTCGGCTATGACTGGGCACAACAGACAATCGGCTGCTCTGATGCCGCCGTGTTCCGGCTGTCAGC
GCAGGGGCGCCCGGTTCTTTTTGTCAAGACCGACCTGTCCGGTGCCCTGAATGAACTGCAGGACGAGGCA
GCGCGGCTATCGTGGCTGGCCACGACGGGCGTTCCTTGCGCAGCTGTGCTCGACGTTGTCACTGAAGCGG
GAAGGGACTGGCTGCTATTGGGCGAAGTGCCGGGGCAGGATCTCCTGTCATCTCACCTTGCTCCTGCCGA
GAAAGTATCCATCATGGCTGATGCAATGCGGCGGCTGCATACGCTTGATCCGGCTACCTGCCCATTCGAC
CACCAAGCGAAACATCGCATCGAGCGAGCACGTACTCGGATGGAAGCCGGTCTTGTCGATCAGGATGATC
TGGACGAAGAGCATCAGGGGCTCGCGCCAGCCGAACTGTTCGCCAGGCTCAAGGCGCGCATGCCCGACGG
CGAGGATCTCGTCGTGACCCATGGCGATGCCTGCTTGCCGAATATCATGGTGGAAAATGGCCGCTTTTCT
GGATTCATCGACTGTGGCCGGCTGGGTGTGGCGGACCGCTATCAGGACATAGCGTTGGCTACCCGTGATA
TTGCTGAAGAGCTTGGCGGCGAATGGGCTGACCGCTTCCTCGTGCTTTACGGTATCGCCGCTCCCGATTC
GCAGCGCATCGCCTTCTATCGCCTTCTTGACGAGTTCTTCTGAGCGGGACTCTGGGGTTCGAAATGACCG
ACCAAGCGACGCCCAACCTGCCATCACGAGATTTCGATTCCACCGCCGCCTTCTATGAAAGGTTGGGCTT
CGGAATCGTTTTCCGGGACGCCGGCTGGATGATCCTCCAGCGCGGGGATCTCATGCTGGAGTTCTTCGCC
CACCCCAACTTGTTTATTGCAGCTTATAATGGTTACAAATAAAGCAATAGCATCACAAATTTCACAAATA
AAGCATTTTTTTCACTGCATTCTAGTTGTGGTTTGTCCAAACTCATCAATGTATCTTATCATGTCTGTAT
ACCGTCGACCTCTAGCTAGAGCTTGGCGTAATCATGGTCATAGCTGTTTCCTGTGTGAAATTGTTATCCG
CTCACAATTCCACACAACATACGAGCCGGAAGCATAAAGTGTAAAGCCTGGGGTGCCTAATGAGTGAGCT
AACTCACATTAATTGCGTTGCGCTCACTGCCCGCTTTCCAGTCGGGAAACCTGTCGTGCCAGCTGCATTA
ATGAATCGGCCAACGCGCGGGGAGAGGCGGTTTGCGTATTGGGCGCTCTTCCGCTTCCTCGCTCACTGAC
TCGCTGCGCTCGGTCGTTCGGCTGCGGCGAGCGGTATCAGCTCACTCAAAGGCGGTAATACGGTTATCCA
CAGAATCAGGGGATAACGCAGGAAAGAACATGTGAGCAAAAGGCCAGCAAAAGGCCAGGAACCGTAAAAA
GGCCGCGTTGCTGGCGTTTTTCCATAGGCTCCGCCCCCCTGACGAGCATCACAAAAATCGACGCTCAAGT
CAGAGGTGGCGAAACCCGACAGGACTATAAAGATACCAGGCGTTTCCCCCTGGAAGCTCCCTCGTGCGCT
CTCCTGTTCCGACCCTGCCGCTTACCGGATACCTGTCCGCCTTTCTCCCTTCGGGAAGCGTGGCGCTTTC
TCATAGCTCACGCTGTAGGTATCTCAGTTCGGTGTAGGTCGTTCGCTCCAAGCTGGGCTGTGTGCACGAA
CCCCCCGTTCAGCCCGACCGCTGCGCCTTATCCGGTAACTATCGTCTTGAGTCCAACCCGGTAAGACACG
ACTTATCGCCACTGGCAGCAGCCACTGGTAACAGGATTAGCAGAGCGAGGTATGTAGGCGGTGCTACAGA
GTTCTTGAAGTGGTGGCCTAACTACGGCTACACTAGAAGAACAGTATTTGGTATCTGCGCTCTGCTGAAG
CCAGTTACCTTCGGAAAAAGAGTTGGTAGCTCTTGATCCGGCAAACAAACCACCGCTGGTAGCGGTGGTT
TTTTTGTTTGCAAGCAGCAGATTACGCGCAGAAAAAAAGGATCTCAAGAAGATCCTTTGATCTTTTCTAC
GGGGTCTGACGCTCAGTGGAACGAAAACTCACGTTAAGGGATTTTGGTCATGAGATTATCAAAAAGGATC
TTCACCTAGATCCTTTTAAATTAAAAATGAAGTTTTAAATCAATCTAAAGTATATATGAGTAAACTTGGT
CTGACAGTTACCAATGCTTAATCAGTGAGGCACCTATCTCAGCGATCTGTCTATTTCGTTCATCCATAGT
TGCCTGACTCCCCGTCGTGTAGATAACTACGATACGGGAGGGCTTACCATCTGGCCCCAGTGCTGCAATG
ATACCGCGAGACCCACGCTCACCGGCTCCAGATTTATCAGCAATAAACCAGCCAGCCGGAAGGGCCGAGC
GCAGAAGTGGTCCTGCAACTTTATCCGCCTCCATCCAGTCTATTAATTGTTGCCGGGAAGCTAGAGTAAG
TAGTTCGCCAGTTAATAGTTTGCGCAACGTTGTTGCCATTGCTACAGGCATCGTGGTGTCACGCTCGTCG
TTTGGTATGGCTTCATTCAGCTCCGGTTCCCAACGATCAAGGCGAGTTACATGATCCCCCATGTTGTGCA
AAAAAGCGGTTAGCTCCTTCGGTCCTCCGATCGTTGTCAGAAGTAAGTTGGCCGCAGTGTTATCACTCAT
GGTTATGGCAGCACTGCATAATTCTCTTACTGTCATGCCATCCGTAAGATGCTTTTCTGTGACTGGTGAG
TACTCAACCAAGTCATTCTGAGAATAGTGTATGCGGCGACCGAGTTGCTCTTGCCCGGCGTCAATACGGG
ATAATACCGCGCCACATAGCAGAACTTTAAAAGTGCTCATCATTGGAAAACGTTCTTCGGGGCGAAAACT
CTCAAGGATCTTACCGCTGTTGAGATCCAGTTCGATGTAACCCACTCGTGCACCCAACTGATCTTCAGCA
TCTTTTACTTTCACCAGCGTTTCTGGGTGAGCAAAAACAGGAAGGCAAAATGCCGCAAAAAAGGGAATAA
GGGCGACACGGAAATGTTGAATACTCATACTCTTCCTTTTTCAATATTATTGAAGCATTTATCAGGGTTA
TTGTCTCATGAGCGGATACATATTTGAATGTATTTAGAAAAATAAACAAATAGGGGTTCCGCGCACATTT
CCCCGAAAAGTGCCACCTGACGTC
